>Addgene plasmid #144210 | TFORF2588 | addgene full sequence | sequence record 404088 | Addgene NGS Result
TTAATGTAGTCTTATGCAATACTCTTGTAGTCTTGCAACATGGTAACGATGAGTTAGCAACATGCCTTAC
AAGGAGAGAAAAAGCACCGTGCATGCCGATTGGTGGAAGTAAGGTGGTACGATCGTGCCTTATTAGGAAG
GCAACAGACGGGTCTGACATGGATTGGACGAACCACTGAATTGCCGCATTGCAGAGATATTGTATTTAAG
TGCCTAGCTCGATACATAAACGGGTCTCTCTGGTTAGACCAGATCTGAGCCTGGGAGCTCTCTGGCTAAC
TAGGGAACCCACTGCTTAAGCCTCAATAAAGCTTGCCTTGAGTGCTTCAAGTAGTGTGTGCCCGTCTGTT
GTGTGACTCTGGTAACTAGAGATCCCTCAGACCCTTTTAGTCAGTGTGGAAAATCTCTAGCAGTGGCGCC
CGAACAGGGACTTGAAAGCGAAAGGGAAACCAGAGGAGCTCTCTCGACGCAGGACTCGGCTTGCTGAAGC
GCGCACGGCAAGAGGCGAGGGGCGGCGACTGGTGAGTACGCCAAAAATTTTGACTAGCGGAGGCTAGAAG
GAGAGAGATGGGTGCGAGAGCGTCAGTATTAAGCGGGGGAGAATTAGATCGCGATGGGAAAAAATTCGGT
TAAGGCCAGGGGGAAAGAAAAAATATAAATTAAAACATATAGTATGGGCAAGCAGGGAGCTAGAACGATT
CGCAGTTAATCCTGGCCTGTTAGAAACATCAGAAGGCTGTAGACAAATACTGGGACAGCTACAACCATCC
CTTCAGACAGGATCAGAAGAACTTAGATCATTATATAATACAGTAGCAACCCTCTATTGTGTGCATCAAA
GGATAGAGATAAAAGACACCAAGGAAGCTTTAGACAAGATAGAGGAAGAGCAAAACAAAAGTAAGACCAC
CGCACAGCAAGCGGCCGCTGATCTTCAGACCTGGAGGAGGAGATATGAGGGACAATTGGAGAAGTGAATT
ATATAAATATAAAGTAGTAAAAATTGAACCATTAGGAGTAGCACCCACCAAGGCAAAGAGAAGAGTGGTG
CAGAGAGAAAAAAGAGCAGTGGGAATAGGAGCTTTGTTCCTTGGGTTCTTGGGAGCAGCAGGAAGCACTA
TGGGCGCAGCGTCAATGACGCTGACGGTACAGGCCAGACAATTATTGTCTGGTATAGTGCAGCAGCAGAA
CAATTTGCTGAGGGCTATTGAGGCGCAACAGCATCTGTTGCAACTCACAGTCTGGGGCATCAAGCAGCTC
CAGGCAAGAATCCTGGCTGTGGAAAGATACCTAAAGGATCAACAGCTCCTGGGGATTTGGGGTTGCTCTG
GAAAACTCATTTGCACCACTGCTGTGCCTTGGAATGCTAGTTGGAGTAATAAATCTCTGGAACAGATTTG
GAATCACACGACCTGGATGGAGTGGGACAGAGAAATTAACAATTACACAAGCTTAATACACTCCTTAATT
GAAGAATCGCAAAACCAGCAAGAAAAGAATGAACAAGAATTATTGGAATTAGATAAATGGGCAAGTTTGT
GGAATTGGTTTAACATAACAAATTGGCTGTGGTATATAAAATTATTCATAATGATAGTAGGAGGCTTGGT
AGGTTTAAGAATAGTTTTTGCTGTACTTTCTATAGTGAATAGAGTTAGGCAGGGATATTCACCATTATCG
TTTCAGACCCACCTCCCAACCCCGAGGGGACCCATGCATTGCATCTCAATTAGTCAGCAACCAGGTGTGG
AAAGTCCCCAGGCTCCCCAGCAGGCAGAAGTATGCAAAGCATGCGTCTCAATTAGTCAGCAACCATAGTC
CCGCCCCTAACTCCGCCCATCCCGCCCCTAACTCCGCCCAGTTCCGCCCATTCTCCGCCCCATGGCTGAC
TAATTTTTTTTATTTATGCAGAGGCCGAGGCCGCCTCGGCCTCTGAGCTATTCCAGAAGTAGTGAGGAGG
CTTTTTTGGAGGCCTAGGCTTTTGCAAAAAGCTTTCTAGAGGTACCACCGGAGCTTACCATGACCGAGTA
CAAGCCCACGGTGCGCCTCGCCACCCGCGACGACGTCCCCAGGGCCGTACGCACCCTCGCCGCCGCGTTC
GCCGACTACCCCGCCACGCGCCACACCGTCGATCCGGACCGCCACATCGAGCGGGTCACCGAGCTGCAAG
AACTCTTCCTCACGCGCGTCGGGCTCGACATCGGCAAGGTGTGGGTCGCGGACGACGGCGCCGCCGTGGC
GGTCTGGACCACGCCGGAGAGCGTCGAAGCGGGGGCGGTGTTCGCCGAGATCGGCCCGCGCATGGCCGAG
TTGAGCGGTTCCCGGCTGGCCGCGCAGCAACAGATGGAAGGCCTCCTGGCGCCGCACCGGCCCAAGGAGC
CCGCGTGGTTCCTGGCCACCGTCGGCGTCTCGCCCGACCACCAGGGCAAGGGTCTGGGCAGCGCCGTCGT
GCTCCCCGGAGTGGAGGCGGCCGAGCGCGCCGGGGTGCCCGCCTTCCTGGAGACCTCCGCGCCCCGCAAC
CTCCCCTTCTACGAGCGGCTCGGCTTCACCGTCACCGCCGACGTCGAGGTGCCCGAAGGACCGCGCACCT
GGTGCATGACCCGCAAGCCCGGTGCCAGTTAACGAATTCTAGATCTTGAGACAAATGGCAGTATTCATCC
ACAATTTTAAAAGAAAAGGGGGGATTGGGGGGTACAGTGCAGGGGAAAGAATAGTAGACATAATAGCAAC
AGACATACAAACTAAAGAATTACAAAAACAAATTACAAAAATTCAAAATTTTCGGGTTTATTACAGGGAC
AGCAGAGATCCACTTTGGCGCCGGCTCGAGGCCTGCAGGTGCAAAGATGGATAAAGTTTTAAACAGAGAG
GAATCTTTGCAGCTAATGGACCTTCTAGGTCTTGAAAGGAGTGGGAATTGGCTCCGGTGCCCGTCAGTGG
GCAGAGCGCACATCGCCCACAGTCCCCGAGAAGTTGGGGGGAGGGGTCGGCAATTGAACCGGTGCCTAGA
GAAGGTGGCGCGGGGTAAACTGGGAAAGTGATGTCGTGTACTGGCTCCGCCTTTTTCCCGAGGGTGGGGG
AGAACCGTATATAAGTGCAGTAGTCGCCGTGAACGTTCTTTTTCGCAACGGGTTTGCCGCCAGAACACAG
GTAAGTGCCGTGTGTGGTTCCCGCGGGCCTGGCCTCTTTACGGGTTATGGCCCTTGCGTGCCTTGAATTA
CTTCCACCTGGCTGCAGTACGTGATTCTTGATCCCGAGCTTCGGGTTGGAAGTGGGTGGGAGAGTTCGAG
GCCTTGCGCTTAAGGAGCCCCTTCGCCTCGTGCTTGAGTTGAGGCCTGGCCTGGGCGCTGGGGCCGCCGC
GTGCGAATCTGGTGGCACCTTCGCGCCTGTCTCGCTGCTTTCGATAAGTCTCTAGCCATTTAAAATTTTT
GATGACCTGCTGCGACGCTTTTTTTCTGGCAAGATAGTCTTGTAAATGCGGGCCAAGATCTGCACACTGG
TATTTCGGTTTTTGGGGCCGCGGGCGGCGACGGGGCCCGTGCGTCCCAGCGCACATGTTCGGCGAGGCGG
GGCCTGCGAGCGCGGCCACCGAGAATCGGACGGGGGTAGTCTCAAGCTGGCCGGCCTGCTCTGGTGCCTG
GCCTCGCGCCGCCGTGTATCGCCCCGCCCTGGGCGGCAAGGCTGGCCCGGTCGGCACCAGTTGCGTGAGC
GGAAAGATGGCCGCTTCCCGGCCCTGCTGCAGGGAGCTCAAAATGGAGGACGCGGCGCTCGGGAGAGCGG
GCGGGTGAGTCACCCACACAAAGGAAAAGGGCCTTTCCGTCCTCAGCCGTCGCTTCATGTGACTCCACGG
AGTACCGGGCGCCGTCCAGGCACCTCGATTAGTTCTCGAGCTTTTGGAGTACGTCGTCTTTAGGTTGGGG
GGAGGGGTTTTATGCGATGGAGTTTCCCCACACTGAGTGGGTGGAGACTGAAGTTAGGCCAGCTTGGCAC
TTGATGTAATTCTCCTTGGAATTTGCCCTTTTTGAGTTTGGATCTTGGTTCATTCTCAAGCCTCAGACAG
TGGTTCAAAGTTTTTTTCTTCCATTTCAGGTGTCGTGAGGCTAGCACCGCCACCATGATGAAACCAAGAC
CCAAGAGATTTATTGCCAAACCCTGTGCACTCTGTATTGGCATCGAGGACAGTGGTCCTTATCAGGCCCA
ACCCAATGCCATCCTTGAAAAGGTGTTCATATCTATTACCAAGTATCCTGATAAGAAAAGGCTGGAGGGC
CTGTCAAAGCAGCTGGATTGGAATGTCCGAAAAATCCAATGCTGGTTTCGCCATCGGAGGAATCAGGACA
AGCCCCCAACGCTTACTAAATTCTGTGAAAGCATGTGGAGATTCACATTTTATTTATGTATATTCTGCTA
TGGAATTAGATTTCTCTGGTCGTCACCTTGGTTCTGGGACATCCGACAGTGCTGGCATAACTATCCATTT
CAGCCTCTTTCAAGTGGGCTTTATCACTATTATATCATGGAATTGGCCTTCTATTGGTCCCTTATGTTTT
CTCAGTTTACAGACATTAAAAGAAAGGACTTCCTGATCATGTTTGTGCATCACTTGGTCACCATTGGGCT
TATCTCCTTCTCCTACATCAACAATATGGTTCGAGTGGGAACTCTGATCATGTGTCTACATGATGTCTCA
GACTTCTTGCTGGAGGCAGCCAAACTGGCCAATTATGCCAAGTATCAGCGGCTCTGTGACACCCTTTTTG
TGATCTTCAGTGCTGTTTTTATGGTTACACGACTAGGAATCTATCCATTCTGGATTCTGAACACGACCCT
CTTTGAGAGTTGGGAGATAATCGGGCCTTATGCTTCATGGTGGCTCCTCAATGGCCTGCTGCTGACCCTA
CAGCTTCTGCATGTCATCTGGTCCTACCTAATTGCACGGATTGCTTTGAAAGCCTTGATCAGGGGAAAGG
TATCGAAGGATGATCGCAGTGATGTGGAGAGCAGCTCAGAGGAAGAAGATGTGACCACCTGCACAAAAAG
TCCCTGTGACAGTAGCTCCAGCAATGGTGCCAATCGGGTGAATGGTCACATGGGAGGCAGCTACTGGGCT
GAAGAGTAGTAATGAACTAGTCCGTAACTTGAAAGTATTTCGATTTCTTGGCTTTATATATCTTGTGGAA
AGGACGAAGAAGAGCATTTGACTGAGCTCAAACGCGTTAAGTCGACAATCAACCTCTGGATTACAAAATT
TGTGAAAGATTGACTGGTATTCTTAACTATGTTGCTCCTTTTACGCTATGTGGATACGCTGCTTTAATGC
CTTTGTATCATGCTATTGCTTCCCGTATGGCTTTCATTTTCTCCTCCTTGTATAAATCCTGGTTGCTGTC
TCTTTATGAGGAGTTGTGGCCCGTTGTCAGGCAACGTGGCGTGGTGTGCACTGTGTTTGCTGACGCAACC
CCCACTGGTTGGGGCATTGCCACCACCTGTCAGCTCCTTTCCGGGACTTTCGCTTTCCCCCTCCCTATTG
CCACGGCGGAACTCATCGCCGCCTGCCTTGCCCGCTGCTGGACAGGGGCTCGGCTGTTGGGCACTGACAA
TTCCGTGGTGTTGTCGGGGAAATCATCGTCCTTTCCTTGGCTGCTCGCCTGTGTTGCCACCTGGATTCTG
CGCGGGACGTCCTTCTGCTACGTCCCTTCGGCCCTCAATCCAGCGGACCTTCCTTCCCGCGGCCTGCTGC
CGGCTCTGCGGCCTCTTCCGCGTCTTCGCCTTCGCCCTCAGACGAGTCGGATCTCCCTTTGGGCCGCCTC
CCCGCGTCGACTTTAAGACCAATGACTTACAAGGCAGCTGTAGATCTTAGCCACTTTTTAAAAGAAAAGG
GGGGACTGGAAGGGCTAATTCACTCCCAACGAAGACAAGATCTGCTTTTTGCTTGTACTGGGTCTCTCTG
GTTAGACCAGATCTGAGCCTGGGAGCTCTCTGGCTAACTAGGGAACCCACTGCTTAAGCCTCAATAAAGC
TTGCCTTGAGTGCTTCAAGTAGTGTGTGCCCGTCTGTTGTGTGACTCTGGTAACTAGAGATCCCTCAGAC
CCTTTTAGTCAGTGTGGAAAATCTCTAGCAGTACGTATAGTAGTTCATGTCATCTTATTATTCAGTATTT
ATAACTTGCAAAGAAATGAATATCAGAGAGTGAGAGGAACTTGTTTATTGCAGCTTATAATGGTTACAAA
TAAAGCAATAGCATCACAAATTTCACAAATAAAGCATTTTTTTCACTGCATTCTAGTTGTGGTTTGTCCA
AACTCATCAATGTATCTTATCATGTCTGGCTCTAGCTATCCCGCCCCTAACTCCGCCCATCCCGCCCCTA
ACTCCGCCCAGTTCCGCCCATTCTCCGCCCCATGGCTGACTAATTTTTTTTATTTATGCAGAGGCCGAGG
CCGCCTCGGCCTCTGAGCTATTCCAGAAGTAGTGAGGAGGCTTTTTTGGAGGCCTAGGGACGTACCCAAT
TCGCCCTATAGTGAGTCGTATTACGCGCGCTCACTGGCCGTCGTTTTACAACGTCGTGACTGGGAAAACC
CTGGCGTTACCCAACTTAATCGCCTTGCAGCACATCCCCCTTTCGCCAGCTGGCGTAATAGCGAAGAGGC
CCGCACCGATCGCCCTTCCCAACAGTTGCGCAGCCTGAATGGCGAATGGG
[124 nt withheld, positions 6701-6824]
C
[91 nt withheld, positions 6826-6916]
A
[49 nt withheld, positions 6918-6966]
CCTTTGACGTTGGAGTCCACGTTCTTT
[37 nt withheld, positions 6994-7030]
ACCCTATCTCGGTCTATTCTTTTGATTTATAAGGGATTTTGCCGATTTCGGCCTATTGGTTAAAAAATGA
GCTGATTTAACAAAAATTTAACGCGAATTTTAACAAAATATTAACGCTTACAATTTAGGTGGCACTTTTC
GGGGAAATGTGCGCGGAACCCCTATTTGTTTATTTTTCTAAATACATTCAAATATGTATCCGCTCATGAG
ACAATAACCCTGATAAATGCTTCAATAATATTGAAAAAGGAAGAGTATGAGTATTCAACATTTCCGTGTC
GCCCTTATTCCCTTTTTTGCGGCATTTTGCCTTCCTGTTTTTGCTCACCCAGAAACGCTGGTGAAAGTAA
AAGATGCTGAAGATCAGTTGGGTGCACGAGTGGGTTACATCGAACTGGATCTCAACAGCGGTAAGATCCT
TGAGAGTTTTCGCCCCGAAGAACGTTTTCCAATGATGAGCACTTTTAAAGTTCTGCTATGTGGCGCGGTA
TTATCCCGTATTGACGCCGGGCAAGAGCAACTCGGTCGCCGCATACACTATTCTCAGAATGACTTGGTTG
AGTACTCACCAGTCACAGAAAAGCATCTTACGGATGGCATGACAGTAAGAGAATTATGCAGTGCTGCCAT
AACCATGAGTGATAACACTGCGGCCAACTTACTTCTGACAACGATCGGAGGACCGAAGGAGCTAACCGCT
TTTTTGCACAACATGGGGGATCATGTAACTCGCCTTGATCGTTGGGAACCGGAGCTGAATGAAGCCATAC
CAAACGACGAGCGTGACACCACGATGCCTGTAGCAATGGCAACAACGTTGCGCAAACTATTAACTGGCGA
ACTACTTACTCTAGCTTCCCGGCAACAATTAATAGACTGGATGGAGGCGGATAAAGTTGCAGGACCACTT
CTGCGCTCGGCCCTTCCGGCTGGCTGGTTTATTGCTGATAAATCTGGAGCCGGTGAGCGTGGGTCTCGCG
GTATCATTGCAGCACTGGGGCCAGATGGTAAGCCCTCCCGTATCGTAGTTATCTACACGACGGGGAGTCA
GGCAACTATGGATGAACGAAATAGACAGATCGCTGAGATAGGTGCCTCACTGATTAAGCATTGGTAACTG
TCAGACCAAGTTTACTCATATATACTTTAGATTGATTTAAAACTTCATTTTTAATTTAAAAGGATCTAGG
TGAAGATCCTTTTTGATAATCTCATGACCAAAATCCCTTAACGTGAGTTTTCGTTCCACTGAGCGTCAGA
CCCCGTAGAAAAGATCAAAGGATCTTCTTGAGATCCTTTTTTTCTGCGCGTAATCTGCTGCTTGCAAACA
AAAAAACCACCGCTACCAGCGGTGGTTTGTTTGCCGGATCAAGAGCTACCAACTCTTTTTCCGAAGGTAA
CTGGCTTCAGCAGAGCGCAGATACCAAATACTGTTCTTCTAGTGTAGCCGTAGTTAGGCCACCACTTCAA
GAACTCTGTAGCACCGCCTACATACCTCGCTCTGCTAATCCTGTTACCAGTGGCTGCTGCCAGTGGCGAT
AAGTCGTGTCTTACCGGGTTGGACTCAAGACGATAGTTACCGGATAAGGCGCAGCGGTCGGGCTGAACGG
GGGGTTCGTGCACACAGCCCAGCTTGGAGCGAACGACCTACACCGAACTGAGATACCTACAGCGTGAGCT
ATGAGAAAGCGCCACGCTTCCCGAAGGGAGAAAGGCGGACAGGTATCCGGTAAGCGGCAGGGTCGGAACA
GGAGAGCGCACGAGGGAGCTTCCAGGGGGAAACGCCTGGTATCTTTATAGTCCTGTCGGGTTTCGCCACC
TCTGACTTGAGCGTCGATTTTTGTGATGCTCGTCAGGGGGGCGGAGCCTATGGAAAAACGCCAGCAACGC
GGCCTTTTTACGGTTCCTGGCCTTTTGCTGGCCTTTTGCTCACATGTTCTTTCCTGCGTTATCCCCTGAT
TCTGTGGATAACCGTATTACCGCCTTTGAGTGAGCTGATACCGCTCGCCGCAGCCGAACGACCGAGCGCA
GCGAGTCAGTGAGCGAGGAAGCGGAAGAGCGCCCAATACGCAAACCGCCTCTCCCCGCGCGTTGGCCGAT
TCATTAATGCAGCTGGCACGACAGGTTTCCCGACTGGAAAGCGGGCAGTGAGCGCAACGCAATTAATGTG
AGTTAGCTCACTCATTAGGCACCCCAGGCTTTACACTTTATGCTTCCGGCTCGTATGTTGTGTGGAATTG
TGAGCGGATAACAATTTCACACAGGAAACAGCTATGACCATGATTACGCCAAGCGCGCAATTAACCCTCA
CTAAAGGGAACAAAAGCTGGAGCTGCAAGC
Features (pLannotate 1.2.2; 31 found; start..end, strand, type, name):
      5..231     +  promoter       RSV promoter: Rous sarcoma virus enhancer/promoter
    232..412     +  LTR            5' LTR (truncated): truncated 5' long terminal repeat (LTR) from HIV-1
    459..584     +  misc_feature   HIV-1 Ψ: packaging signal of human immunodeficiency virus type 1
    568..931     +  CDS            HIV-1 gag (fragment): gag protein from human immunodeficiency virus 1; gag
   1077..1310    +  misc_feature   RRE: The Rev response element (RRE) of HIV-1 allows for Rev-dependent mRNA export from the nucleus to the cytoplasm.
   1687..1713    +  CDS            Rev (fragment): human immunodeficiency virus 1 (HIV-1) Rev protein; rev; enhances nuclear export of unspliced and incompletely spliced viral mRNAs
   1720..1743    +  promoter       SV40 promoter (fragment): SV40 early promoter
   1744..1815    +  promoter       SV40 promoter (fragment): SV40 enhancer and early promoter
   1839..1974    +  rep_origin     SV40 ori: SV40 origin of replication
   2020..2616    +  CDS            PuroR (fragment): puromycin N-acetyltransferase; pac from Streptomyces; confers resistance to puromycin
   2665..2782    +  misc_feature   cPPT/CTS: central polypurine tract and central termination sequence of HIV-1
   2847..2913    +  CDS            small t antigen (fragment): SV40 (simian virus 40) small t antigen
   2920..4098    +  promoter       EF-1α promoter: strong constitutive promoter for human elongation factor EF-1α
   4136..5116    +  CDS            CERS5 (fragment): CERS5_HUMAN - Also known as LASS5 From Homo sapiens (Human).
   5132..5185    +  promoter       U6 promoter (fragment): RNA polymerase III promoter for human U6 snRNA
   5227..5815    +  misc_feature   WPRE: woodchuck hepatitis virus posttranscriptional regulatory element
   5866..5885    +  misc_feature   cPPT/CTS (fragment): central polypurine tract and central termination sequence of HIV-1
   5887..6120    +  LTR            3' LTR (ΔU3): self-inactivating 3' long terminal repeat (LTR) from HIV-1
   6198..6319    +  polyA_signal   SV40 poly(A) signal: SV40 polyadenylation signal
   6359..6494    +  rep_origin     SV40 ori: SV40 origin of replication
   6515..6533    -  promoter       T7 promoter: promoter for bacteriophage T7 RNA polymerase
   6541..6696    +  CDS            lacZα (fragment): LacZα fragment of β-galactosidase; lacZ fragment
   6701..7129    +  rep_origin     f1 ori (sequence partly withheld): f1 bacteriophage origin of replication; arrow indicates direction of (+) strand synthesis
   7182..7286    +  promoter       AmpR promoter: bla
   7287..8147    +  CDS            AmpR: β-lactamase; bla; confers resistance to ampicillin, carbenicillin, and related antibiotics
   8318..8906    +  rep_origin     ori: high-copy-number ColE1/pMB1/pBR322/pUC origin of replication
   9089..9181    +  CDS            lacI (fragment): lac repressor; lacI; The lac repressor binds to the lac operator to inhibit transcription in E. coli. This inhibition can be relieved by adding lactose or isopropyl-β-D-thiogalactopyranoside (IPTG).
   9194..9215    +  protein_bind   CAP binding site: CAP binding activates transcription in the presence of cAMP. E. coli catabolite activator protein
   9230..9260    +  promoter       lac promoter: promoter for the E. coli lac operon
   9268..9284    +  protein_bind   lac operator: The lac repressor binds to the lac operator to inhibit transcription in E. coli. This inhibition can be relieved by adding lactose or isopropyl-β-D-thiogalactopyranoside (IPTG). lac repressor encoded by lacI
   9329..9347    +  promoter       T3 promoter: promoter for bacteriophage T3 RNA polymerase
