[The description below was written by a language model from this plasmid's Addgene catalogue record and pLannotate feature annotations shown in this document.]
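Description:
TFORF2588 is a lentiviral mammalian expression plasmid built on the pLX_TRC317 backbone and carrying the human CERS5 (LASS5) open reading frame. It is one member of a barcoded transcription factor ORF collection. In bacteria it is maintained through a high-copy ColE1/pUC-type origin with ampicillin resistance (bla), and an f1 origin is also present. Remnants of a cloning-vector lac region (lacZα fragment, lac promoter and operator, T7 and T3 promoters) flank the viral cassette. The depositor notes that the plasmid can recombine, as is common for constructs with repeated LTRs.

The transfer cassette has a third-generation layout. An RSV promoter drives a truncated HIV-1 5' LTR, followed by the Ψ packaging signal with a gag fragment, the RRE for Rev-dependent nuclear export of the genomic RNA, a cPPT/CTS element, and a self-inactivating ΔU3 3' LTR with a downstream SV40 poly(A) signal. Two expression units sit between the LTRs. An SV40 early promoter/origin region drives puromycin N-acetyltransferase for selecting transduced cells, and a full-length EF-1α promoter drives the synthesized CERS5 ORF. The depositor's comments link this ORF to a specific RefSeq/Ensembl transcript isoform. A WPRE downstream of the ORF enhances transcript stability and expression.

The record describes a unique 24-bp barcode for each ORF, but the feature table does not annotate it. A short U6-like fragment between the ORF and the WPRE may mark that region, though this is not stated. The construct is intended for constitutive overexpression of the ORF in transduced mammalian cells, particularly in pooled screens where barcode sequencing identifies which factor each cell received, as in directed-differentiation studies.
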