Addgene plasmid #144210: TFORF2588
Purpose: Lentiviral vector for overexpressing transcription factor ORFs with unique 24-bp barcodes. Barcodes facilitate identification of transcription factors in pooled screens.
Depositing lab: Feng Zhang. Depositing organization: Broad Institute. Publication: A transcription factor atlas of directed differentiation. Joung J, Ma S, Tay T, Geiger-Schuller KR, Kirchgatterer PC, Verdine VK, Guo B, Arias-Garcia MA, Allen WE, Singh A, Kuksenko O, Abudayyeh OO, Gootenberg JS, Fu Z, Macrae RK, Buenrostro JD, Regev A, Zhang F. Cell. 2023 Jan 5;186(1):209-229.e26. doi: 10.1016/j.cell.2022.11.026. PubMed 36608654.
Backbone
  Vector backbone: pLX_TRC317
  Backbone manufacturer: Broad Institute Genetic Perturbation Platform
  Backbone size w/o insert (bp): 8264
  Vector type: Mammalian Expression, Lentiviral
  Selectable markers: Puromycin
Growth in bacteria
  Bacterial resistance: Ampicillin, 100 μg/mL
  Growth temperature: 37°C
  Growth strain: NEB Stable
  Copy number: High Copy
Gene/Insert
  Gene/Insert name: CERS5
  Species: H. sapiens (human)
  Insert size (bp): 1106
  Entrez Gene: LASS5 (a.k.a. Trh4, CerS5, FLJ25304, MGC45411)
  Promoter: EF1a
  Cloning method: Unknown
  Sequencing primers: 5′ GGGTGGAGACTGAAGTTAGGCCAG; 3′ CACATAGCGTAAAAGGAGCAACATAG
Terms and licenses: Academic/Nonprofit Terms; Industry Terms: Not Available to Industry
Depositor comments: NM_001281731,ENST00000422340 . The transcription factor ORF portion of this plasmid was synthesized by Genewiz. Please test multiple small colonies in case of plasmid recombination. To make this collection available in a timely manner, a portion of this collection was not fully sequenced by Addgene. If an Addgene verified full plasmid sequence is not available, please contact us prior to placing an order to request the full sequence.
How to cite: TFORF2588 was a gift from Feng Zhang (Addgene plasmid # 144210 ; http://n2t.net/addgene:144210 ; RRID:Addgene_144210)
