>Addgene plasmid #144210 | TFORF2588 | depositor partial sequence | sequence record 284745 | Insert
ACCGCCACCATGATGAAACCAAGACCCAAGAGATTTATTGCCAAACCCTGTGCACTCTGTATTGGCATCG
AGGACAGTGGTCCTTATCAGGCCCAACCCAATGCCATCCTTGAAAAGGTGTTCATATCTATTACCAAGTA
TCCTGATAAGAAAAGGCTGGAGGGCCTGTCAAAGCAGCTGGATTGGAATGTCCGAAAAATCCAATGCTGG
TTTCGCCATCGGAGGAATCAGGACAAGCCCCCAACGCTTACTAAATTCTGTGAAAGCATGTGGAGATTCA
CATTTTATTTATGTATATTCTGCTATGGAATTAGATTTCTCTGGTCGTCACCTTGGTTCTGGGACATCCG
ACAGTGCTGGCATAACTATCCATTTCAGCCTCTTTCAAGTGGGCTTTATCACTATTATATCATGGAATTG
GCCTTCTATTGGTCCCTTATGTTTTCTCAGTTTACAGACATTAAAAGAAAGGACTTCCTGATCATGTTTG
TGCATCACTTGGTCACCATTGGGCTTATCTCCTTCTCCTACATCAACAATATGGTTCGAGTGGGAACTCT
GATCATGTGTCTACATGATGTCTCAGACTTCTTGCTGGAGGCAGCCAAACTGGCCAATTATGCCAAGTAT
CAGCGGCTCTGTGACACCCTTTTTGTGATCTTCAGTGCTGTTTTTATGGTTACACGACTAGGAATCTATC
CATTCTGGATTCTGAACACGACCCTCTTTGAGAGTTGGGAGATAATCGGGCCTTATGCTTCATGGTGGCT
CCTCAATGGCCTGCTGCTGACCCTACAGCTTCTGCATGTCATCTGGTCCTACCTAATTGCACGGATTGCT
TTGAAAGCCTTGATCAGGGGAAAGGTATCGAAGGATGATCGCAGTGATGTGGAGAGCAGCTCAGAGGAAG
AAGATGTGACCACCTGCACAAAAAGTCCCTGTGACAGTAGCTCCAGCAATGGTGCCAATCGGGTGAATGG
TCACATGGGAGGCAGCTACTGGGCTGAAGAGTAGTAATGAACTAGTCCGTAACTTGAAAGTATTTCGATT
TCTTGGCTTTATATATCTTGTGGAAAGGACGAAGAAGAGCATTTGACTGAGCTCAA
