>Addgene plasmid #144210 | TFORF2588 | depositor partial sequence | sequence record 284746 | Barcode
AGAAGAGCATTTGACTGAGCTCAA
